Addgene plasmid #228257: SJZ4-NAT
Purpose: Template plasmid for yeast gene knockout, confers antibiotic resistance to nourseothricin
Depositing lab: Zhiping Xie. Depositing organization: Shanghai Jiao Tong University. Publication: Template plasmids optimized for deletion of multiple genes in yeast Saccharomyces cerevisiae. Feng Y-H, Song J-Z, Zhu J, Xie Z. Microbiol Spectr. 2024 Oct 10:e0132024. doi: 10.1128/spectrum.01320-24. PubMed 39387598.
Backbone
  Vector backbone: SJZ4
  Vector type: Yeast Expression
Growth in bacteria
  Bacterial resistance: Ampicillin, 100 μg/mL
  Growth temperature: 37°C
  Growth strain: DH5alpha
  Copy number: High Copy
Gene/Insert
  Gene/Insert name: nat1
  Species: Streptomyces noursei
  Insert size (bp): 1374
  Promoter: FBA1 S.c.
  Cloning method: Other
Terms and licenses: Academic/Nonprofit Terms; Industry Terms: Not Available to Industry
How to cite: SJZ4-NAT was a gift from Zhiping Xie (Addgene plasmid # 228257 ; http://n2t.net/addgene:228257 ; RRID:Addgene_228257)
