[The description below was written by a language model from this plasmid's Addgene catalogue record and pLannotate feature annotations shown in this document.]
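Description:
SJZ4-NAT is a small (about 3.3 kb) template plasmid built on the SJZ4 backbone and intended for PCR-based gene deletion in the yeast Saccharomyces cerevisiae. It is catalogued as a yeast expression vector, but the annotated features show no yeast replication origin or centromere. This fits its role as a source of a selectable marker cassette rather than as a plasmid maintained in yeast. In Escherichia coli it is propagated at high copy number from a ColE1/pUC-type origin and selected with ampicillin through the bla β-lactamase gene and its native promoter.

The payload is a nourseothricin resistance cassette of roughly 1.4 kb carrying nat1 from Streptomyces noursei, which encodes nourseothricin acetyltransferase. According to the record it is driven by the S. cerevisiae FBA1 promoter, a strong glycolytic gene promoter. The automated annotation picks up only the nat1 coding region (flagged as a fragment) and does not label the promoter or any terminator, so the terminator's identity is not stated. The unannotated sequence either side of the coding region presumably holds these regulatory elements. The cassette sits between SP6 and T7 bacteriophage promoters that face inward. Such sites often serve as common primer-binding or sequencing sites, although the record does not say how they are used here.

In typical use, the marker cassette is amplified with primers carrying homology to the regions flanking a target locus. The product is transformed into yeast to replace the gene by homologous recombination, and nourseothricin-resistant colonies are selected. The plasmid belongs to a set of templates designed to make deletion of multiple genes in one strain easier.
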