Features (pLannotate 1.2.2; 6 found; start..end, strand, type, name):
      7..25      +  promoter       SP6 promoter: promoter for bacteriophage SP6 RNA polymerase
    635..1199    +  CDS            NrsR (fragment): nourseothricin acetyltransferase; Streptomyces noursei nat1; confers resistance to nourseothricin
   1534..1552    -  promoter       T7 promoter: promoter for bacteriophage T7 RNA polymerase
   1560..2148    -  rep_origin     ori: high-copy-number ColE1/pMB1/pBR322/pUC origin of replication
   2319..3179    -  CDS            AmpR: β-lactamase; bla; confers resistance to ampicillin, carbenicillin, and related antibiotics
   3180..3284    -  promoter       AmpR promoter: bla
>Addgene plasmid #228257 | SJZ4-NAT | addgene full sequence | sequence record 454027 | Addgene NGS Result
GACGTCATTTAGGTGACACTATAGAGCGGCCGCCAGCTGAAGCATCGTACGCCGCCGGTCGACGTATTGG
AGACGGCGCAGGATTAATTAATCCTAGGTGAGGCGCGCCTAGGGATAACAGGGTAATTGGGTCATTACGT
AAATAATGATAGGAATGGGATTCTTCTATTTTTCCTTTTTCCATTCTAGCAGCCGTCGGGAAAACGTGGC
ATCCTCTCTTTCGGGCTCAATTGGAGTCACGCTGCCGTGAGCATCCTCTCTTTCCATATCTAACAACTGA
GCACGTAACCAATGGAAAAGCATGAGCTTAGCGTTGCTCCAAAAAAGTATTGGATGGTTAATACCATTTG
TCTGTTCTCTTCTGACTTTGACTCCTCAAAAAAAAAAAAATCTACAATCAACAGATCGCTTCAATTACGC
CCTCACAAAAACTTTTTTCCTTCTTCTTCGCCCACGTTAAATTTTATCCCTCATGTTGTCTAACGGATTT
CTGCACTTGATTTATTATAAAAAGACAAAGACATAATACTTCTCTATCAATTTCAGTTATTGTTCTTCCT
TGCGTTATTCTTCTGTTCTTCTTTTTCTTTTGTCATATATAACCATAACCAAGTAATACATATTCAAAAT
GGGTACCACTCTTGACGACACGGCTTACCGGTACCGCACCAGTGTCCCGGGGGACGCCGAGGCCATCGAG
GCACTGGATGGGTCCTTCACCACCGACACCGTCTTCCGCGTCACCGCCACCGGGGACGGCTTCACCCTGC
GGGAGGTGCCGGTGGACCCGCCCCTGACCAAGGTGTTCCCCGACGACGAATCGGACGACGAATCGGACGA
CGGGGAGGACGGCGACCCGGACTCCCGGACGTTCGTCGCGTACGGGGACGACGGCGACCTGGCGGGCTTC
GTGGTCGTCTCGTACTCCGGCTGGAACCGCCGGCTGACCGTCGAGGACATCGAGGTCGCCCCGGAGCACC
GGGGGCACGGGGTCGGGCGCGCGTTGATGGGGCTCGCGACGGAGTTCGCCCGCGAGCGGGGCGCCGGGCA
CCTCTGGCTGGAGGTCACCAACGTCAACGCACCGGCGATCCACGCGTACCGGCGGATGGGGTTCACCCTC
TGCGGCCTGGACACCGCCCTGTACGACGGCACCGCCTCGGACGGCGAGCAGGCGCTCTACATGAGCATGC
CCTGCCCCTAAGTGAATTTACTTTAAATCTTGCATTTAAATAAATTTTCTTTTTATAGCTTTATGACTTA
GTTTCAATTTATATACTATTTTAATGACATTTTCGATTCATTGATTGAAAGCTTTGTGTTTTTTCTTGAT
GCGCTATTGCATTGTTCTTGTCTTTTTCGCCACATGTAATATCTGTAGTAGATACCTGATACATTGTGGA
TGCTGAGTGAAATTTTAGTTAATAATGGAGGCGCTCTTAATAATTTTGGGGATATTGGCTTTTTTTTTTA
AAGTTTACAAATGAATTTTTTCCGCCAGGATGAGCTCGATCCACTAGTGGCCTATGCCCGCGGCCTATAG
TGAGTCGTATTAGTTAACTTTTCCATAGGCTCCGCCCCCCTGACGAGCATCACAAAAATCGACGCTCAAG
TCAGAGGTGGCGAAACCCGACAGGACTATAAAGATACCAGGCGTTTCCCCCTGGAAGCTCCCTCGTGCGC
TCTCCTGTTCCGACCCTGCCGCTTACCGGATACCTGTCCGCCTTTCTCCCTTCGGGAAGCGTGGCGCTTT
CTCATAGCTCACGCTGTAGGTATCTCAGTTCGGTGTAGGTCGTTCGCTCCAAGCTGGGCTGTGTGCACGA
ACCCCCCGTTCAGCCCGACCGCTGCGCCTTATCCGGTAACTATCGTCTTGAGTCCAACCCGGTAAGACAC
GACTTATCGCCACTGGCAGCAGCCACTGGTAACAGGATTAGCAGAGCGAGGTATGTAGGCGGTGCTACAG
AGTTCTTGAAGTGGTGGCCTAACTACGGCTACACTAGAAGAACAGTATTTGGTATCTGCGCTCTGCTGAA
GCCAGTTACCTTCGGAAAAAGAGTTGGTAGCTCTTGATCCGGCAAACAAACCACCGCTGGTAGCGGTGGT
TTTTTTGTTTGCAAGCAGCAGATTACGCGCAGAAAAAAAGGATCTCAAGAAGATCCTTTGATCTTTTCTA
CGGGGTCTGACGCTCAGTGGAACGAAAACTCACGTTAAGGGATTTTGGTCATGAGATTATCAAAAAGGAT
CTTCACCTAGATCCTTTTAAATTAAAAATGAAGTTTTAAATCAATCTAAAGTATATATGAGTAAACTTGG
TCTGACAGTTACCAATGCTTAATCAGTGAGGCACCTATCTCAGCGATCTGTCTATTTCGTTCATCCATAG
TTGCCTGACTCCCCGTCGTGTAGATAACTACGATACGGGAGGGCTTACCATCTGGCCCCAGTGCTGCAAT
GATACCGCGAGACCCACGCTCACCGGCTCCAGATTTATCAGCAATAAACCAGCCAGCCGGAAGGGCCGAG
CGCAGAAGTGGTCCTGCAACTTTATCCGCCTCCATCCAGTCTATTAATTGTTGCCGGGAAGCTAGAGTAA
GTAGTTCGCCAGTTAATAGTTTGCGCAACGTTGTTGCCATTGCTACAGGCATCGTGGTGTCACGCTCGTC
GTTTGGTATGGCTTCATTCAGCTCCGGTTCCCAACGATCAAGGCGAGTTACATGATCCCCCATGTTGTGC
AAAAAAGCGGTTAGCTCCTTCGGTCCTCCGATCGTTGTCAGAAGTAAGTTGGCCGCAGTGTTATCACTCA
TGGTTATGGCAGCACTGCATAATTCTCTTACTGTCATGCCATCCGTAAGATGCTTTTCTGTGACTGGTGA
GTACTCAACCAAGTCATTCTGAGAATAGTGTATGCGGCGACCGAGTTGCTCTTGCCCGGCGTCAATACGG
GATAATACCGCGCCACATAGCAGAACTTTAAAAGTGCTCATCATTGGAAAACGTTCTTCGGGGCGAAAAC
TCTCAAGGATCTTACCGCTGTTGAGATCCAGTTCGATGTAACCCACTCGTGCACCCAACTGATCTTCAGC
ATCTTTTACTTTCACCAGCGTTTCTGGGTGAGCAAAAACAGGAAGGCAAAATGCCGCAAAAAAGGGAATA
AGGGCGACACGGAAATGTTGAATACTCATACTCTTCCTTTTTCAATATTATTGAAGCATTTATCAGGGTT
ATTGTCTCATGAGCGGATACATATTTGAATGTATTTAGAAAAATAAACAAATAGGGGTTCCGCG
