>Addgene plasmid #228257 | SJZ4-NAT | depositor partial sequence | sequence record 447981 | nat1 S.n.
ATGGGTACCACTCTTGACGACACGGCTTACCGGTACCGCACCAGTGTCCCGGGGGACGCCGAGGCCATCG
AGGCACTGGATGGGTCCTTCACCACCGACACCGTCTTCCGCGTCACCGCCACCGGGGACGGCTTCACCCT
GCGGGAGGTGCCGGTGGACCCGCCCCTGACCAAGGTGTTCCCCGACGACGAATCGGACGACGAATCGGAC
GACGGGGAGGACGGCGACCCGGACTCCCGGACGTTCGTCGCGTACGGGGACGACGGCGACCTGGCGGGCT
TCGTGGTCGTCTCGTACTCCGGCTGGAACCGCCGGCTGACCGTCGAGGACATCGAGGTCGCCCCGGAGCA
CCGGGGGCACGGGGTCGGGCGCGCGTTGATGGGGCTCGCGACGGAGTTCGCCCGCGAGCGGGGCGCCGGG
CACCTCTGGCTGGAGGTCACCAACGTCAACGCACCGGCGATCCACGCGTACCGGCGGATGGGGTTCACCC
TCTGCGGCCTGGACACCGCCCTGTACGACGGCACCGCCTCGGACGGCGAGCAGGCGCTCTACATGAGCAT
GCCCTGCCCCTAA
